>Addgene plasmid #184947 | pJT304 Ec07 Lenti pEF-attB LSR GFP | addgene full sequence | sequence record 364914 | Addgene NGS Result
GTCGACGGATCGGGAGATCTCCCGATCCCCTATGGTGCACTCTCAGTACAATCTGCTCTGATGCCGCATA
GTTAAGCCAGTATCTGCTCCCTGCTTGTGTGTTGGAGGTCGCTGAGTAGTGCGCGAGCAAAATTTAAGCT
ACAACAAGGCAAGGCTTGACCGACAATTGCATGAAGAATCTGCTTAGGGTTAGGCGTTTTGCGCTGCTTC
GCGATGTACGGGCCAGATATACGCGTTGACATTGATTATTGACTAGTTATTAATAGTAATCAATTACGGG
GTCATTAGTTCATAGCCCATATATGGAGTTCCGCGTTACATAACTTACGGTAAATGGCCCGCCTGGCTGA
CCGCCCAACGACCCCCGCCCATTGACGTCAATAATGACGTATGTTCCCATAGTAACGCCAATAGGGACTT
TCCATTGACGTCAATGGGTGGAGTATTTACGGTAAACTGCCCACTTGGCAGTACATCAAGTGTATCATAT
GCCAAGTACGCCCCCTATTGACGTCAATGACGGTAAATGGCCCGCCTGGCATTATGCCCAGTACATGACC
TTATGGGACTTTCCTACTTGGCAGTACATCTACGTATTAGTCATCGCTATTACCATGGTGATGCGGTTTT
GGCAGTACATCAATGGGCGTGGATAGCGGTTTGACTCACGGGGATTTCCAAGTCTCCACCCCATTGACGT
CAATGGGAGTTTGTTTTGGCACCAAAATCAACGGGACTTTCCAAAATGTCGTAACAACTCCGCCCCATTG
ACGCAAATGGGCGGTAGGCGTGTACGGTGGGAGGTCTATATAAGCAGCGCGTTTTGCCTGTACTGGGTCT
CTCTGGTTAGACCAGATCTGAGCCTGGGAGCTCTCTGGCTAACTAGGGAACCCACTGCTTAAGCCTCAAT
AAAGCTTGCCTTGAGTGCTTCAAGTAGTGTGTGCCCGTCTGTTGTGTGACTCTGGTAACTAGAGATCCCT
CAGACCCTTTTAGTCAGTGTGGAAAATCTCTAGCAGTGGCGCCCGAACAGGGACTTGAAAGCGAAAGGGA
AACCAGAGGAGCTCTCTCGACGCAGGACTCGGCTTGCTGAAGCGCGCACGGCAAGAGGCGAGGGGCGGCG
ACTGGTGAGTACGCCAAAAATTTTGACTAGCGGAGGCTAGAAGGAGAGAGATGGGTGCGAGAGCGTCAGT
ATTAAGCGGGGGAGAATTAGATCGCGATGGGAAAAAATTCGGTTAAGGCCAGGGGGAAAGAAAAAATATA
AATTAAAACATATAGTATGGGCAAGCAGGGAGCTAGAACGATTCGCAGTTAATCCTGGCCTGTTAGAAAC
ATCAGAAGGCTGTAGACAAATACTGGGACAGCTACAACCATCCCTTCAGACAGGATCAGAAGAACTTAGA
TCATTATATAATACAGTAGCAACCCTCTATTGTGTGCATCAAAGGATAGAGATAAAAGACACCAAGGAAG
CTTTAGACAAGATAGAGGAAGAGCAAAACAAAAGTAAGACCACCGCACAGCAAGCGGCCGCTGATCTTCA
GACCTGGAGGAGGAGATATGAGGGACAATTGGAGAAGTGAATTATATAAATATAAAGTAGTAAAAATTGA
ACCATTAGGAGTAGCACCCACCAAGGCAAAGAGAAGAGTGGTGCAGAGAGAAAAAAGAGCAGTGGGAATA
GGAGCTTTGTTCCTTGGGTTCTTGGGAGCAGCAGGAAGCACTATGGGCGCAGCGTCAATGACGCTGACGG
TACAGGCCAGACAATTATTGTCTGGTATAGTGCAGCAGCAGAACAATTTGCTGAGGGCTATTGAGGCGCA
ACAGCATCTGTTGCAACTCACAGTCTGGGGCATCAAGCAGCTCCAGGCAAGAATCCTGGCTGTGGAAAGA
TACCTAAAGGATCAACAGCTCCTGGGGATTTGGGGTTGCTCTGGAAAACTCATTTGCACCACTGCTGTGC
CTTGGAATGCTAGTTGGAGTAATAAATCTCTGGAACAGATTTGGAATCACACGACCTGGATGGAGTGGGA
CAGAGAAATTAACAATTACACAAGCTTAATACACTCCTTAATTGAAGAATCGCAAAACCAGCAAGAAAAG
AATGAACAAGAATTATTGGAATTAGATAAATGGGCAAGTTTGTGGAATTGGTTTAACATAACAAATTGGC
TGTGGTATATAAAATTATTCATAATGATAGTAGGAGGCTTGGTAGGTTTAAGAATAGTTTTTGCTGTACT
TTCTATAGTGAATAGAGTTAGGCAGGGATATTCACCATTATCGTTTCAGACCCACCTCCCAACCCCGAGG
GGACCCGACAGGCCCGAAGGAATAGAAGAAGAAGGTGGAGAGAGAGACAGAGACAGATCCATTCGATTAG
TGAACGGATCGGCACTGCGTGCGCCAATTCTGCAGACAAATGGCAGTATTCATCCACAATTTTAAAAGAA
AAGGGGGGATTGGGGGGTACAGTGCAGGGGAAAGAATAGTAGACATAATAGCAACAGACATACAAACTAA
AGAATTACAAAAACAAATTACAAAAATTCAAAATTTTCGGGTTTATTACAGGGACAGCAGAGATCCAGTT
TGGTTAATTAATGCAAAGATGGATAAAGTTTTAAACAGAGAGGAATCTTTGCAGCTAATGGACCTTCTAG
GTCTTGAAAGGAGTGGGAATTGGCTCCGGTGCCCGTCAGTGGGCAGAGCGCACATCGCCCACAGTCCCCG
AGAAGTTGGGGGGAGGGGTCGGCAATTGAACCGGTGCCTAGAGAAGGTGGCGCGGGGTAAACTGGGAAAG
TGATGTCGTGTACTGGCTCCGCCTTTTTCCCGAGGGTGGGGGAGAACCGTATATAAGTGCAGTAGTCGCC
GTGAACGTTCTTTTTCGCAACGGGTTTGCCGCCAGAACACAGGTAAGTGCCGTGTGTGGTTCCCGCGGGC
CTGGCCTCTTTACGGGTTATGGCCCTTGCGTGCCTTGAATTACTTCCACCTGGCTGCAGTACGTGATTCT
TGATCCCGAGCTTCGGGTTGGAAGTGGGTGGGAGAGTTCGAGGCCTTGCGCTTAAGGAGCCCCTTCGCCT
CGTGCTTGAGTTGAGGCCTGGCCTGGGCGCTGGGGCCGCCGCGTGCGAATCTGGTGGCACCTTCGCGCCT
GTCTCGCTGCTTTCGATAAGTCTCTAGCCATTTAAAATTTTTGATGACCTGCTGCGACGCTTTTTTTCTG
GCAAGATAGTCTTGTAAATGCGGGCCAAGATCTGCACACTGGTATTTCGGTTTTTGGGGCCGCGGGCGGC
GACGGGGCCCGTGCGTCCCAGCGCACATGTTCGGCGAGGCGGGGCCTGCGAGCGCGGCCACCGAGAATCG
GACGGGGGTAGTCTCAAGCTGGCCGGCCTGCTCTGGTGCCTGGCCTCGCGCCGCCGTGTATCGCCCCGCC
CTGGGCGGCAAGGCTGGCCCGGTCGGCACCAGTTGCGTGAGCGGAAAGATGGCCGCTTCCCGGCCCTGCT
GCAGGGAGCTCAAAATGGAGGACGCGGCGCTCGGGAGAGCGGGCGGGTGAGTCACCCACACAAAGGAAAA
GGGCCTTTCCGTCCTCAGCCGTCGCTTCATGTGACTCCACGGAGTACCGGGCGCCGTCCAGGCACCTCGA
TTAGTTCTCGAGCTTTTGGAGTACGTCGTCTTTAGGTTGGGGGGAGGGGTTTTATGCGATGGAGTTTCCC
CACACTGAGTGGGTGGAGACTGAAGTTAGGCCAGCTTGGCACTTGATGTAATTCTCCTTGGAATTTGCCC
TTTTTGAGTTTGGATCTTGGTTCATTCTCAAGCCTCAGACAGTGGTTCAAAGTTTTTTTCTTCCATTTCA
GGTGTCGTGAGCTTGGCGTTACCGGTCACTCCGCCCTGAATATGTGGTCCGGTATTGTCTTCAGCATTAC
ATTTTTATTTTCGGCCATCGCCTCACCGTTTTGGGGTGGACTCGGCCGCCACCATGGGCCGGCGGGCCAT
CAGCTACATCAGATTCAGCAGCGAGAGACAGCTGAAAGGCGACAGCGTGCGGAGACAAAGCAAGCTGGTG
ACCGACTGGCTGGACAAGAACCCCGAGTTCTACCTGGATAGCTCCCTCAGCTTCAAGGACCTGGGAAAAT
CTGCCTTTAGCGGCAAGCACCTGAAGGGAGGCCTGGGCGATTTCCTGACAGCCATCGAGAAGGGCCTGGT
CAAGGCCGGCGACACCCTGCTGATCGAGTCTCTCGATAGACTGTCCAGACAGGACATCGACATCGCCAGC
GAACTGCTGAGACGGATCCTGAGAGCTGGAGTGGACATTGTGACCCTGAGCGACGGCGAGCACTACACAA
GAGAAAGCCTCAAAGATCCTCTGTCTCTCATTAAGAGCATCCTCATCATGCAGAGAGCCCACGAGGAATC
TCTTAGAAAGTCCGAACGGGTGCAGGCCGCCTGGAATCGGAAGAAGGAACTGATCAGCGAGGGCATCAAG
GTCAGCAGAAGATGTCCTGCCTGGCTGAGACTGAATGATGACCGGCGGACCTTCACAATCATTCCTGATA
AGGTGGAAGTGGTGAAGCGGGCCTTCGACCTGCGGCTGCAAGGCCTGTCCTTCTGGGCCATTACAAGAAC
CCTGAACGACGAGGGCCACCTGAGCCTGAACCAGTACACCCCTAAGCAAAAGGGCTGGTCCGACACCGCC
GTGAAAAAGCTGCTCCGGAACAGGGCTGTGATCGGCTGTTTTACCCCCGCTGGCAGAGAGGAAGTGCAGG
GCTACTACCCCGCCATCATCTCCGAATCCCTGTTTTACCGGGTGCAGCAGCTGAATACCGGCCAGTACGG
CAGAGCCTCTGTGTCCAGCAACCCTCTGAGCGTGAACCTGTTCAGAGGAATCATTAAGTGCAGCGAGTGC
GGCGCCACCATCGTGCTGGGCGGCTACGCCCTGAAGCGGTTCGGCATGTACAGATGCCCTAACCGGAGCG
CCAACAGATGCAGCGCCAAGGCCATCAGCAGAAAGCAGACCGATACCACCATCCTGTACATGCTGGCCCT
GTGCGACAGATTCGAGACAGAGAACACAGATACAATCGATAGCCTGAAGCTGCAGCGGGAAGATCTGCAG
CGCAAGATCAGCAAGATGGCCGAGCTGGCCATCGAGCTGGACGACATGACCATCATCACTGAGAAACTGC
GGGACATGAAAAACGCCCTGAGCAAGCTGAACCACGACATCGAGGAAGAGACAAAGAGAATCAAGGCTAT
CACCACAGGCAGCCTGAAGGACATTGACAGAACCACCAAGGAGGGAATGATCGAAACCCAGCTGCTGATC
AAGGGCGTGCTGAAGGAAATCGTGATCGACGCCGCTAAAAGAAGGTGCAAGGTTACCTTCCACAACGGCA
AAGTGATCGATCTGAGCATCACAGAAAACCCGAGCGAGGACGTGACAGAGGCCATCCAGAGCCTGTCCGA
GGTGACCGAGCGAGGACTGATCGATGTCGACGAGGTGATCATCGCTAGCGGCAGTGGAGAGGGCAGAGGA
AGTCTGCTAACATGCGGTGACGTCGAGGAGAATCCTGGCCCAGTGAGCAAGGGCGAGGAGCTGTTCACCG
GGGTGGTGCCCATCCTGGTCGAGCTGGACGGCGACGTAAACGGCCACAAGTTCAGCGTGTCCGGCGAGGG
CGAGGGCGATGCCACCTACGGCAAGCTGACCCTGAAGTTCATCTGCACCACCGGCAAGCTGCCCGTGCCC
TGGCCCACCCTCGTGACCACCCTGACCTACGGCGTGCAGTGCTTCAGCCGCTACCCCGACCACATGAAGC
AGCACGACTTCTTCAAGTCCGCCATGCCCGAAGGCTACGTCCAGGAGCGCACCATCTTCTTCAAGGACGA
CGGCAACTACAAGACCCGCGCCGAGGTGAAGTTCGAGGGCGACACCCTGGTGAACCGCATCGAGCTGAAG
GGCATCGACTTCAAGGAGGACGGCAACATCCTGGGGCACAAGCTGGAGTACAACTACAACAGCCACAACG
TCTATATCATGGCCGACAAGCAGAAGAACGGCATCAAGGTGAACTTCAAGATCCGCCACAACATCGAGGA
CGGCAGCGTGCAGCTCGCCGACCACTACCAGCAGAACACCCCCATCGGCGACGGCCCCGTGCTGCTGCCC
GACAACCACTACCTGAGCACCCAGTCCGCCCTGAGCAAAGACCCCAACGAGAAGCGCGATCACATGGTCC
TGCTGGAGTTCGTGACCGCCGCCGGGATCACTCTCGGCATGGACGAGCTGTACAAGTAAGAATTCGATAT
CAAGCTTATCGATAATCAACCTCTGGATTACAAAATTTGTGAAAGATTGACTGGTATTCTTAACTATGTT
GCTCCTTTTACGCTATGTGGATACGCTGCTTTAATGCCTTTGTATCATGCTATTGCTTCCCGTATGGCTT
TCATTTTCTCCTCCTTGTATAAATCCTGGTTGCTGTCTCTTTATGAGGAGTTGTGGCCCGTTGTCAGGCA
ACGTGGCGTGGTGTGCACTGTGTTTGCTGACGCAACCCCCACTGGTTGGGGCATTGCCACCACCTGTCAG
CTCCTTTCCGGGACTTTCGCTTTCCCCCTCCCTATTGCCACGGCGGAACTCATCGCCGCCTGCCTTGCCC
GCTGCTGGACAGGGGCTCGGCTGTTGGGCACTGACAATTCCGTGGTGTTGTCGGGGAAATCATCGTCCTT
TCCTTGGCTGCTCGCCTGTGTTGCCACCTGGATTCTGCGCGGGACGTCCTTCTGCTACGTCCCTTCGGCC
CTCAATCCAGCGGACCTTCCTTCCCGCGGCCTGCTGCCGGCTCTGCGGCCTCTTCCGCGTCTTCGCCTTC
GCCCTCAGACGAGTCGGATCTCCCTTTGGGCCGCCTCCCCGCATCGATACCGTCGACCTCGAGACCTAGA
AAAACATGGAGCAATCACAAGTAGCAATACAGCAGCTACCAATGCTGATTGTGCCTGGCTAGAAGCACAA
GAGGAGGAGGAGGTGGGTTTTCCAGTCACACCTCAGGTACCTTTAAGACCAATGACTTACAAGGCAGCTG
TAGATCTTAGCCACTTTTTAAAAGAAAAGGGGGGACTGGAAGGGCTAATTCACTCCCAACGAAGACAAGA
TATCCTTGATCTGTGGATCTACCACACACAAGGCTACTTCCCTGATTGGCAGAACTACACACCAGGGCCA
GGGATCAGATATCCACTGACCTTTGGATGGTGCTACAAGCTAGTACCAGTTGAGCAAGAGAAGGTAGAAG
AAGCCAATGAAGGAGAGAACACCCGCTTGTTACACCCTGTGAGCCTGCATGGGATGGATGACCCGGAGAG
AGAAGTATTAGAGTGGAGGTTTGACAGCCGCCTAGCATTTCATCACATGGCCCGAGAGCTGCATCCGGAC
TGTACTGGGTCTCTCTGGTTAGACCAGATCTGAGCCTGGGAGCTCTCTGGCTAACTAGGGAACCCACTGC
TTAAGCCTCAATAAAGCTTGCCTTGAGTGCTTCAAGTAGTGTGTGCCCGTCTGTTGTGTGACTCTGGTAA
CTAGAGATCCCTCAGACCCTTTTAGTCAGTGTGGAAAATCTCTAGCAGGGCCCGTTTAAACCCGCTGATC
AGCCTCGACTGTGCCTTCTAGTTGCCAGCCATCTGTTGTTTGCCCCTCCCCCGTGCCTTCCTTGACCCTG
GAAGGTGCCACTCCCACTGTCCTTTCCTAATAAAATGAGGAAATTGCATCGCATTGTCTGAGTAGGTGTC
ATTCTATTCTGGGGGGTGGGGTGGGGCAGGACAGCAAGGGGGAGGATTGGGAAGACAATAGCAGGCATGC
TGGGGATGCGGTGGGCTCTATGGCTTCTGAGGCGGAAAGAACCAGCTGGGGCTCTAGGGGGTATCCCC
[124 nt withheld, positions 7909-8032]
C
[91 nt withheld, positions 8034-8124]
A
[49 nt withheld, positions 8126-8174]
CCTTTGACGTTGGAGTCCACGTTCTTT
[37 nt withheld, positions 8202-8238]
ACCCTATCTCGGTCTATTCTTTTGATTTATAAGGGATTTTGCCGATTTCGGCCTATTGGTTAAAAAATGA
GCTGATTTAACAAAAATTTAACGCGAATTAATTCTGTGGAATGTGTGTCAGTTAGGGTGTGGAAAGTCCC
CAGGCTCCCCAGCAGGCAGAAGTATGCAAAGCATGCATCTCAATTAGTCAGCAACCAGGTGTGGAAAGTC
CCCAGGCTCCCCAGCAGGCAGAAGTATGCAAAGCATGCATCTCAATTAGTCAGCAACCATAGTCCCGCCC
CTAACTCCGCCCATCCCGCCCCTAACTCCGCCCAGTTCCGCCCATTCTCCGCCCCATGGCTGACTAATTT
TTTTTATTTATGCAGAGGCCGAGGCCGCCTCTGCCTCTGAGCTATTCCAGAAGTAGTGAGGAGGCTTTTT
TGGAGGCCTAGGCTTTTGCAAAAAGCTCCCGGGAGCTTGTATATCCATTTTCGGATCTGATCAGCACGTG
TTGACAATTAATCATCGGCATAGTATATCGGCATAGTATAATACGACAAGGTGAGGAACTAAACCATGGC
CAAGTTGACCAGTGCCGTTCCGGTGCTCACCGCGCGCGACGTCGCCGGAGCGGTCGAGTTCTGGACCGAC
CGGCTCGGGTTCTCCCGGGACTTCGTGGAGGACGACTTCGCCGGTGTGGTCCGGGACGACGTGACCCTGT
TCATCAGCGCGGTCCAGGACCAGGTGGTGCCGGACAACACCCTGGCCTGGGTGTGGGTGCGCGGCCTGGA
CGAGCTGTACGCCGAGTGGTCGGAGGTCGTGTCCACGAACTTCCGGGACGCCTCCGGGCCGGCCATGACC
GAGATCGGCGAGCAGCCGTGGGGGCGGGAGTTCGCCCTGCGCGACCCGGCCGGCAACTGCGTGCACTTCG
TGGCCGAGGAGCAGGACTGACACGTGCTACGAGATTTCGATTCCACCGCCGCCTTCTATGAAAGGTTGGG
CTTCGGAATCGTTTTCCGGGACGCCGGCTGGATGATCCTCCAGCGCGGGGATCTCATGCTGGAGTTCTTC
GCCCACCCCAACTTGTTTATTGCAGCTTATAATGGTTACAAATAAAGCAATAGCATCACAAATTTCACAA
ATAAAGCATTTTTTTCACTGCATTCTAGTTGTGGTTTGTCCAAACTCATCAATGTATCTTATCATGTCTG
TATACCGTCGACCTCTAGCTAGAGCTTGGCGTAATCATGGTCATAGCTGTTTCCTGTGTGAAATTGTTAT
CCGCTCACAATTCCACACAACATACGAGCCGGAAGCATAAAGTGTAAAGCCTGGGGTGCCTAATGAGTGA
GCTAACTCACATTAATTGCGTTGCGCTCACTGCCCGCTTTCCAGTCGGGAAACCTGTCGTGCCAGCTGCA
TTAATGAATCGGCCAACGCGCGGGGAGAGGCGGTTTGCGTATTGGGCGCTCTTCCGCTTCCTCGCTCACT
GACTCGCTGCGCTCGGTCGTTCGGCTGCGGCGAGCGGTATCAGCTCACTCAAAGGCGGTAATACGGTTAT
CCACAGAATCAGGGGATAACGCAGGAAAGAACATGTGAGCAAAAGGCCAGCAAAAGGCCAGGAACCGTAA
AAAGGCCGCGTTGCTGGCGTTTTTCCATAGGCTCCGCCCCCCTGACGAGCATCACAAAAATCGACGCTCA
AGTCAGAGGTGGCGAAACCCGACAGGACTATAAAGATACCAGGCGTTTCCCCCTGGAAGCTCCCTCGTGC
GCTCTCCTGTTCCGACCCTGCCGCTTACCGGATACCTGTCCGCCTTTCTCCCTTCGGGAAGCGTGGCGCT
TTCTCATAGCTCACGCTGTAGGTATCTCAGTTCGGTGTAGGTCGTTCGCTCCAAGCTGGGCTGTGTGCAC
GAACCCCCCGTTCAGCCCGACCGCTGCGCCTTATCCGGTAACTATCGTCTTGAGTCCAACCCGGTAAGAC
ACGACTTATCGCCACTGGCAGCAGCCACTGGTAACAGGATTAGCAGAGCGAGGTATGTAGGCGGTGCTAC
AGAGTTCTTGAAGTGGTGGCCTAACTACGGCTACACTAGAAGAACAGTATTTGGTATCTGCGCTCTGCTG
AAGCCAGTTACCTTCGGAAAAAGAGTTGGTAGCTCTTGATCCGGCAAACAAACCACCGCTGGTAGCGGTG
GTTTTTTTGTTTGCAAGCAGCAGATTACGCGCAGAAAAAAAGGATCTCAAGAAGATCCTTTGATCTTTTC
TACGGGGTCTGACGCTCAGTGGAACGAAAACTCACGTTAAGGGATTTTGGTCATGAGATTATCAAAAAGG
ATCTTCACCTAGATCCTTTTAAATTAAAAATGAAGTTTTAAATCAATCTAAAGTATATATGAGTAAACTT
GGTCTGACAGTTACCAATGCTTAATCAGTGAGGCACCTATCTCAGCGATCTGTCTATTTCGTTCATCCAT
AGTTGCCTGACTCCCCGTCGTGTAGATAACTACGATACGGGAGGGCTTACCATCTGGCCCCAGTGCTGCA
ATGATACCGCGAGACCCACGCTCACCGGCTCCAGATTTATCAGCAATAAACCAGCCAGCCGGAAGGGCCG
AGCGCAGAAGTGGTCCTGCAACTTTATCCGCCTCCATCCAGTCTATTAATTGTTGCCGGGAAGCTAGAGT
AAGTAGTTCGCCAGTTAATAGTTTGCGCAACGTTGTTGCCATTGCTACAGGCATCGTGGTGTCACGCTCG
TCGTTTGGTATGGCTTCATTCAGCTCCGGTTCCCAACGATCAAGGCGAGTTACATGATCCCCCATGTTGT
GCAAAAAAGCGGTTAGCTCCTTCGGTCCTCCGATCGTTGTCAGAAGTAAGTTGGCCGCAGTGTTATCACT
CATGGTTATGGCAGCACTGCATAATTCTCTTACTGTCATGCCATCCGTAAGATGCTTTTCTGTGACTGGT
GAGTACTCAACCAAGTCATTCTGAGAATAGTGTATGCGGCGACCGAGTTGCTCTTGCCCGGCGTCAATAC
GGGATAATACCGCGCCACATAGCAGAACTTTAAAAGTGCTCATCATTGGAAAACGTTCTTCGGGGCGAAA
ACTCTCAAGGATCTTACCGCTGTTGAGATCCAGTTCGATGTAACCCACTCGTGCACCCAACTGATCTTCA
GCATCTTTTACTTTCACCAGCGTTTCTGGGTGAGCAAAAACAGGAAGGCAAAATGCCGCAAAAAAGGGAA
TAAGGGCGACACGGAAATGTTGAATACTCATACTCTTCCTTTTTCAATATTATTGAAGCATTTATCAGGG
TTATTGTCTCATGAGCGGATACATATTTGAATGTATTTAGAAAAATAAACAAATAGGGGTTCCGCGCACA
TTTCCCCGAAAAGTGCCACCTGAC
Features (pLannotate 1.2.2; 32 found; start..end, strand, type, name):
     31..83      -  misc_feature   bom (fragment): basis of mobility region from pBR322
    238..617     +  enhancer       CMV enhancer: human cytomegalovirus immediate early enhancer
    618..817     +  promoter       CMV promoter: human cytomegalovirus (CMV) immediate early promoter
    835..1015    +  LTR            5' LTR (truncated): truncated 5' long terminal repeat (LTR) from HIV-1
   1062..1187    +  misc_feature   HIV-1 Ψ: packaging signal of human immunodeficiency virus type 1
   1171..1534    +  CDS            HIV-1 gag (fragment): gag protein from human immunodeficiency virus 1; gag
   1680..1913    +  misc_feature   RRE: The Rev response element (RRE) of HIV-1 allows for Rev-dependent mRNA export from the nucleus to the cytoplasm.
   2290..2390    +  CDS            Rev (fragment): human immunodeficiency virus 1 (HIV-1) Rev protein; rev; enhances nuclear export of unspliced and incompletely spliced viral mRNAs
   2440..2557    +  misc_feature   cPPT/CTS: central polypurine tract and central termination sequence of HIV-1
   2609..2675    +  CDS            small t antigen (fragment): SV40 (simian virus 40) small t antigen
   2682..3860    +  promoter       EF-1α promoter: strong constitutive promoter for human elongation factor EF-1α
   3859..3978    +  CDS            mdtG (fragment): MDTG_ECO24 - Protein inferred from homology: Swiss-Prot protein existence level 3. Confers resistance to fosfomycin and deoxycholate. From Escherichia coli O139:H28 (strain E24377A / ETEC).
   5573..6289    +  CDS            EGFP: the original enhanced GFP (Yang et al., 1996) mammalian codon-optimized
   6290..6314    +  misc_feature   MCS (fragment): pBluescript multiple cloning site
   6314..6902    +  misc_feature   WPRE: woodchuck hepatitis virus posttranscriptional regulatory element
   6839..7420    +  CDS            nef (fragment): NEF_HV1H2 - Experimental evidence at protein level: Swiss-Prot protein existence level 1. Extracellular Nef protein targets CD4(+) T-lymphocytes for apoptosis by interacting with CXCR4 surface receptors. From Human immunodeficiency virus type 1 group M subtype B (isolate HXB2) (HIV-1).
   7427..7607    +  LTR            5' LTR (truncated): truncated 5' long terminal repeat (LTR) from HIV-1
   7639..7863    +  polyA_signal   bGH poly(A) signal: bovine growth hormone polyadenylation signal
   7867..7888    +  promoter       SV40 promoter (fragment): SV40 enhancer and early promoter
   7909..8337    +  rep_origin     f1 ori (sequence partly withheld): f1 bacteriophage origin of replication; arrow indicates direction of (+) strand synthesis
   8351..8680    +  promoter       SV40 promoter: SV40 enhancer and early promoter
   8728..8775    +  promoter       EM7 promoter: synthetic bacterial promoter&nbsp
   8794..9168    +  CDS            BleoR: antibiotic-binding protein; Sh ble from Streptoalloteichus hindustanus; confers resistance to bleomycin, phleomycin, and Zeocin™
   9178..9303    +  CDS            ble (fragment): BLE_KLEPN - Experimental evidence at protein level: Swiss-Prot protein existence level 1. Binding protein with a strong affinity to the bleomycin family of antibiotics. Binds to CL990; an antimitotic-antibiotic compound. From Klebsiella pneumoniae.
   9298..9419    +  polyA_signal   SV40 poly(A) signal: SV40 polyadenylation signal
   9490..9512    -  protein_bind   lac operator (fragment): The lac repressor binds to the lac operator to inhibit transcription in E. coli. This inhibition can be relieved by adding lactose or isopropyl-β-D-thiogalactopyranoside (IPTG). lac repressor encoded by lacI
   9516..9546    -  promoter       lac promoter: promoter for the E. coli lac operon
   9561..9582    -  protein_bind   CAP binding site: CAP binding activates transcription in the presence of cAMP. E. coli catabolite activator protein
   9595..9687    -  CDS            lacI (fragment): lac repressor; lacI; The lac repressor binds to the lac operator to inhibit transcription in E. coli. This inhibition can be relieved by adding lactose or isopropyl-β-D-thiogalactopyranoside (IPTG).
   9870..10458   -  rep_origin     ori: high-copy-number ColE1/pMB1/pBR322/pUC origin of replication
  10629..11489   -  CDS            AmpR: β-lactamase; bla; confers resistance to ampicillin, carbenicillin, and related antibiotics
  11490..11594   -  promoter       AmpR promoter: bla
