[The description below was written by a language model from this plasmid's Addgene catalogue record and pLannotate feature annotations shown in this document.]
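Description:
pJT304 Ec07 Lenti pEF-attB LSR GFP is an 11.6 kb third-generation-style lentiviral transfer plasmid designed to install a recombinase landing pad in the genome of mammalian cells. It is propagated in E. coli as a high-copy plasmid using a ColE1/pUC-type origin and ampicillin resistance (AmpR). The backbone also carries an f1 origin and an SV40/EM7-driven BleoR (Zeocin resistance) cassette that lies outside the LTRs, so it is not packaged into virus. The backbone name is not recorded. The viral genome is transcribed from a CMV enhancer/promoter fused to a truncated HIV-1 5' LTR. It includes the Ψ packaging signal, RRE and cPPT/CTS, with a WPRE upstream of the truncated 3' LTR and a bGH polyadenylation signal beyond it.

The payload is a single EF-1α promoter-driven cassette. According to the record, an attB attachment site sits immediately downstream of the promoter, followed by the Ec07 large serine recombinase (LSR), which derives from a microbial mobile genetic element, and then EGFP. The automated annotation does not label the recombinase itself. The unannotated stretch between the promoter and EGFP presumably holds it. The short "mdtG fragment" hit just after the promoter may be an E. coli-derived sequence corresponding to the attB region, but the record does not confirm this. How the LSR and GFP are linked is also not stated.

After transduction, cells carrying the landing pad express both the recombinase and GFP. A donor with the matching attachment site can then be recombined into attB. This places the donor cargo under the trapped EF-1α promoter and disrupts LSR and GFP expression, so loss of fluorescence reports integration.
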