Addgene plasmid #184947: pJT304 Ec07 Lenti pEF-attB LSR GFP
Purpose: Lentiviral delivery of recombinase landing pad
Depositing lab: Michael Bassik & Ami Bhatt & Lacra Bintu & Patrick Hsu. Depositing organization: Stanford University. Publication: Systematic discovery of recombinases for efficient integration of large DNA sequences into the human genome. Durrant MG, Fanton A, Tycko J, Hinks M, Chandrasekaran SS, Perry NT, Schaepe J, Du PP, Lotfy P, Bassik MC, Bintu L, Bhatt AS, Hsu PD. Nat Biotechnol. 2022 Oct 10. pii: 10.1038/s41587-022-01494-w. doi: 10.1038/s41587-022-01494-w. PubMed 36217031.
Backbone
  Vector backbone: n/a
  Vector type: Mammalian Expression, Lentiviral, Synthetic Biology
Growth in bacteria
  Bacterial resistance: Ampicillin, 100 μg/mL
  Growth temperature: 37°C
  Growth strain: NEB Stable
  Copy number: High Copy
Gene/Insert
  Gene/Insert name: Ec07 Lenti pEF1a-attB LSR GFP (alt name: Large serine recombinase from microbial mobile genetic element and GFP)
  Species: Synthetic
  Cloning method: Gibson Cloning
Terms and licenses: Academic/Nonprofit Terms; Industry Terms: Not Available to Industry
Depositor comments: This plasmid can be used to integrate a landing pad for the recombinase into the genome. Then, a donor with a matching attachment site can be recombined into the landing pad. The attB Is downstream the pEF1a promoter, such that the donor can trap the promoter, which will also knockout expression of the recombinase and GFP.
How to cite: pJT304 Ec07 Lenti pEF-attB LSR GFP was a gift from Michael Bassik & Ami Bhatt & Lacra Bintu & Patrick Hsu (Addgene plasmid # 184947 ; http://n2t.net/addgene:184947 ; RRID:Addgene_184947)
